>Addgene plasmid #128260 | pMRX-INU-FLAG-FAM134B | addgene full sequence | sequence record 251631 | Addgene NGS Result
GACATTGATTATTGACTAGTTATTAATAGTAATCAATTACGGGGTCATTAGTTCATAGCCCATATATGGA
GTTCCGCGTTACATAACTTACGGTAAATGGCCCGCCTGGCTGACCGCCCAACGACCCCCGCCCATTGACG
TCAATAATGACGTATGTTCCCATAGTAACGCCAATAGGGACTTTCCATTGACGTCAATGGGTGGAGTATT
TACGGTAAACTGCCCACTTGGCAGTACATCAAGTGTATCATATGCCAAGTACGCCCCCTATTGACGTCAA
TGACGGTAAATGGCCCGCCTGGCATTATGCCCAGTACATGACCTTATGGGACTTTCCTACTTGGCAGTAC
ATCTACGTATTAGTCATCGCTATTACCATGCTAGAGAACCATCAGATGTTTCCAGGGTGCCCCAAGGACC
TGAAATGACCCTGTGCCTTATTTGAACTAACCAATCAGTTCGCTTCTCGCTTCTGTTCGCGCGCTTCTGC
TCCCCGAGCTCAATAAAAGAGCCCACAACCCCTCACTCGGCGCGCCAGTCCTCCGATTGACTGAGTCGCC
CGGGTACCCGTGTATCCAATAAACCCTCTTGCAGTTGCATCCGACTTGTGGTCTCGCTGTTCCTTGGGAG
GGTCTCCTCTGAGTGATTGACTACCCGTCAGCGGGGGTCTTTCATTTGGGGGCTCGTCCGGGATCGGGAG
ACCCCTGCCCAGGGACCACCGACCCACCACCGGGAGGTAAGCTGGCCAGCAACTTATCTGTGTCTGTCCG
ATTGTCTAGTGTCTATGACTGATTTTATGCGCCTGCGTCGGTACTAGTTAGCTAACTAGCTCTGTATCTG
GCGGACCCGTGGTGGAACTGACGAGTTCGGAACACCCGGCCGCAACCCTGGGAGACGTCCCAGGGACTTC
GGGGGCCGTTTTTGTGGCCCGACCTGAGTCCAAAAATCCCGATCGTTTTGGACTCTTTGGTGCACCCCCC
TTAGAGGAGGGATATGTGGTTCTGGTAGGAGACGAGAACCTAAAACAGTTCCCGCCTCCGTCTGAATTTT
TGCTTTCGGTTTGGGACCGAAGCCGCGCCGCGCGTCTTGTCTGCTGCAGCATCGTTCTGTGTTGTCTCTG
TCTGACTGTGTTTCTGTATTTGTCTGAAAATATGGGCCCGGGCCAGACTGTTACCACTCCCTTAAGTTTG
ACCTTAGGTCACTGGAAAGATGTCGAGCGGATCGCTCACAACCAGTCGGTAGATGTCAAGAAGAGACGTT
GGGTTACCTTCTGCTCTGCAGAATGGCCAACCTTTAACGTCGGATGGCCGCGAGACGGCACCTTTAACCG
AGACCTCATCACCCAGGTTAAGATCAAGGTCTTTTCACCTGGCCCGCATGGACACCCAGACCAGGTCCCC
TACATCGTGACCTGGGAAGCCTTGGCTTTTGACCCCCCTCCCTGGGTCAAGCCCTTTGTACACCCTAAGC
CTCCGCCTCCTCTTCCTCCATCCGCCCCGTCTCTCCCCCTTGAACCTCCTCGTTCGACCCCGCCTCGATC
CTCCCTTTATCCAGCCCTCACTCCTTCTCTAGGCGCCCCCATATGGCCATATGAGATCTTATATGGGGCA
CCCCCGCCCCTTGTAAACTTCCCTGACCCTGACATGACAAGAGTTACTAACAGCCCCTCTCTCCAAGCTC
ACTTACAGGCTCTCTACTTAGTCCAGCACGAAGTCTGGAGACCTCTGGCGGCAGCCTACCAAGAACAACT
GGACCGACCGGTGGTACCTCACCCTTACCGAGTCGGCGACACAGTGTGGGTCCGCCGACACCAGACTAAG
AACCTAGAACCTCGCTGGAAAGGACCTTACACAGTCCTGCTGACCACCCCCACCGCCCTCAAAGTAGACG
GCATCGCAGCTTGGATACACGCCGCCCACGTGAAGGCTGCCGACCCCGGGGGTGGACCATCCTCTAGACT
GCCGGATCTGCCATCGATATAAAGCTTAAAGGATCCATGGCGAGCCCGGCGCCTCCGGAGCACGCCGAGG
AGGGATGCCCGGCTCCTGCCGCCGAGGAGCAGGCGCCGCCGTCGCCGCCACCGCCCCAGGCATCCCCCGC
AGAGCGGCAGCAGCAGGAGGAGGAAGCGCAGGAAGCTGGGGCGGCGGAGGGCGCGGGGTTGCAGGTGGAG
GAGGCCGCGGGCCGGGCGGCGGCCGCGGTAACCTGGCTGCTCGGGGAGCCGGTGCTGTGGCTGGGCTGCC
GCGCCGACGAGCTGCTGAGCTGGAAGAGGCCGCTGCGGAGCCTGCTCGGCTTCGTCGCTGCCAACCTGCT
GTTCTGGTTCCTTGCATTGACTCCATGGAGAGTATATCACCTGATTTCCGTCATGATACTTGGGCGTGTT
ATTATGCAAATAATAAAGGATATGGTTTTGTCTAGAACAAGAGGTGCACAGTTGTGGAGAAGCCTCAGTG
AAAGCTGGGAAGTTATCAATTCCAAACCAGATGAAAGACCCAGGCTCAGCCACTGTATTGCAGAATCATG
GATGAATTTCAGCATATTTCTTCAAGAAATGTCTCTTTTTAAACAGCAGAGCCCTGGCAAGTTTTGTCTC
CTGGTCTGTAGTGTGTGCACATTTTTTACGATCTTGGGAAGTTACATTCCTGGGGTTATACTCAGCTATC
TACTGTTACTGTGTGCATTTTTGTGTCCATTGTTTAAATGTAATGATATTGGACAAAAAATTTACAGCAA
AATTAAGTCAGTTCTGCTGAAACTGGATTTTGGAATTGGAGAATATATTAATCAGAAGAAACGTGAGAGA
TCTGAAGCAGACAAAGAAAAAAGTCACAAAGATGACAGTGAATTAGACTTTTCAGCTCTTTGTCCTAAGA
TTAGCCTCACGGTTGCTGCCAAAGAGTTATCTGTGTCTGACACAGACGTCTCAGAGGTATCCTGGACTGA
TAATGGGACCTTCAACCTTTCAGAAGGATACACTCCACAGACAGACACTTCTGATGATCTTGACCGACCC
AGTGAGGAAGTTTTCTCTAGAGATCTTTCAGATTTTCCATCTCTAGAAAATGGCATGGGAACAAATGATG
AAGATGAATTAAGCCTTGGTTTGCCCACTGAGCTCAAGAGAAAGAAGGAACAGTTGGACAGTGGTCACAG
ACCAAGCAAAGAGACGCAATCAGCAGCTGGTCTCACCCTTCCTCTGAACAGTGACCAAACCTTTCACCTG
ATGAGCAACCTGGCTGGGGATGTTATCACAGCTGCAGTGACTGCAGCTATCAAAGACCAGTTAGAGGGTG
TGCAGCAAGCACTTTCTCAGGCTGCCCCCATCCCAGAAGAGGACACAGACACTGAAGAAGGTGATGACTT
TGAACTACTTGACCAGTCAGAGCTGGATCAAATTGAGAGTGAATTGGGACTTACACAAGACCAGGAAGCA
GAAGCACAGCAAAATAAGAAGTCTTCAGGTTTCCTTTCAAATCTGCTGGGAGGCCATGGGAATTCGGGCT
CTGGTTCAGGCGACTACAAAGACCATGACGGTGATTATAAAGATCATGACATCGACTACAAGGATGACGA
TGACAAGTAATGATTTCTCGAGAGCGGCCGCTACGTAAATTCCGCCCCCCCCCCTAACGTTACTGGCCGA
AGCCGCTTGGAATAAGGCCGGTGTGCGTTTGTCTATATGTTATTTTCCACCATATTGCCGTCTTTTGGCA
ATGTGAGGGCCCGGAAACCTGGCCCTGTCTTCTTGACGAGCATTCCTAGGGGTCTTTCCCCTCTCGCCAA
AGGAATGCAAGGTCTGTTGAATGTCGTGAAGGAAGCAGTTCCTCTGGAAGTTTCTTGAAGACAAACAACG
TCTGTAGCGACCCTTTGCAGGCAGCGGAACCCCCCACCTGGCGACAGGTGCCTCTGCGGCCAAAAGCCAC
GTGTATAAGATACACCTGCAAAGGCGGCACAACCCCAGTGCCACGTTGTGAGTTGGATAGTTGTGGAAAG
AGTCAAATGGCTCTCCTCAAGCGTATTCAACAAGGGGCTGAAGGATGCCCAGAAGGTACCCCATTGTATG
GGATCTGATCTGGGGCCTCGGTGCACATGCTTTACATGTGTTTAGTCGAGGTTAAAAAAACGTCTAGGCC
CCCCGAACCACGGGGACGTGGTTTTCCTTTGAAAAACACGATGATAATATGGCCACAACCGTCGACATGA
TTGAACAAGATGGATTGCACGCAGGTTCTCCGGCCGCTTGGGTGGAGAGGCTATTCGGCTATGACTGGGC
ACAACAGACAATCGGCTGCTCTGATGCCGCCGTGTTCCGGCTGTCAGCGCAGGGGCGCCCGGTTCTTTTT
GTCAAGACCGACCTGTCCGGTGCCCTGAATGAACTGCAGGACGAGGCAGCGCGGCTATCGTGGCTGGCCA
CGACGGGCGTTCCTTGCGCAGCTGTGCTCGACGTTGTCACTGAAGCGGGAAGGGACTGGCTGCTATTGGG
CGAAGTGCCGGGGCAGGATCTCCTGTCATCTCACCTTGCTCCTGCCGAGAAAGTATCCATCATGGCTGAT
GCAATGCGGCGGCTGCATACGCTTGATCCGGCTACCTGCCCATTCGACCACCAAGCGAAACATCGCATCG
AGCGAGCACGTACTCGGATGGAAGCCGGTCTTGTCGATCAGGATGATCTGGACGAAGAGCATCAGGGGCT
CGCGCCAGCCGAACTGTTCGCCAGGCTCAAGGCGCGCATGCCCGACGGCGAGGATCTCGTCGTGACCCAT
GGCGATGCCTGCTTGCCGAATATCATGGTGGAAAATGGCCGCTTTTCTGGATTCATCGACTGTGGCCGGC
TGGGTGTGGCGGACCGCTATCAGGACATAGCGTTGGCTACCCGTGATATTGCTGAAGAGCTTGGCGGCGA
ATGGGCTGACCGCTTCCTCGTGCTTTACGGTATCGCCGCTCCCGATTCGCAGCGCATCGCCTTCTATCGC
CTTCTTGACGAGTTCTTCTGAGTCGACCGCCCGCCCCACGACCCGCAGCGCCCGACCGAAAGGAGCGCAC
GACCCCATGGCTCGACGATAAAATAAAAGATTTTATTTAGTCTCCAGAAAAAGGGGGGAATGAAAGACCC
CACCTGTAGGTTTGGCAAGCTAGCTTAAGTAACGCCATTTTGCAAGGCATGGAAAAATACATAACTGAGA
ATAGAGAAGTTCAGATCAAGGTCAGGAACAGATGGAACAGCTGAATATGGGCCAAACAGGATATCTGTGG
TAAGCAGTTCCTGCCCCGGCTCAGGGCCAAGAACAGATGGAACAGCTGAATATGGGCCAAACAGGATATC
TGTGGTAAGCAGTTCCTGCCCCGGCTCAGGGCCAAGAACAGATGGTCCCCAGATGCGGTCCAGCCCTCAG
CAGTTTCTAGAGAACCATCAGATGTTTCCAGGGTGCCCCAAGGACCTGAAATGACCCTGTGCCTTATTTG
AACTAACCAATCAGTTCGCTTCTCGCTTCTGTTCGCGCGCTTCTGCTCCCCGAGCTCAATAAAAGAGCCC
ACAACCCCTCACTCGGGGCGCCAGTCCTCCGATTGACTGAGTCGCCCGGGTACCCGTGTATCCAATAAAC
CCTCTTGCAGTTGCATCCGACTTGTGGTCTCGCTGTTCCTTGGGAGGGTCTCCTCTGAGTGATTGACTAC
CCGTCAGCGGGGGTCTTTCACATGCAGCATGTATCAAAATTAATTTGGTTTTTTTTCTTAAGTATTTACA
TTAAATGGCCATAGTTGCATTAATGAATCGGCCAACGCGCGGGGAGAGGCGGTTTGCGTATTGGGCGCTC
TTCCGCTTCCTCGCTCACTGACTCGCTGCGCTCGGTCGTTCGGCTGCGGCGAGCGGTATCAGCTCACTCA
AAGGCGGTAATACGGTTATCCACAGAATCAGGGGATAACGCAGGAAAGAACATGTGAGCAAAAGGCCAGC
AAAAGGCCAGGAACCGTAAAAAGGCCGCGTTGCTGGCGTTTTTCCATAGGCTCCGCCCCCCTGACGAGCA
TCACAAAAATCGACGCTCAAGTCAGAGGTGGCGAAACCCGACAGGACTATAAAGATACCAGGCGTTTCCC
CCTGGAAGCTCCCTCGTGCGCTCTCCTGTTCCGACCCTGCCGCTTACCGGATACCTGTCCGCCTTTCTCC
CTTCGGGAAGCGTGGCGCTTTCTCATAGCTCACGCTGTAGGTATCTCAGTTCGGTGTAGGTCGTTCGCTC
CAAGCTGGGCTGTGTGCACGAACCCCCCGTTCAGCCCGACCGCTGCGCCTTATCCGGTAACTATCGTCTT
GAGTCCAACCCGGTAAGACACGACTTATCGCCACTGGCAGCAGCCACTGGTAACAGGATTAGCAGAGCGA
GGTATGTAGGCGGTGCTACAGAGTTCTTGAAGTGGTGGCCTAACTACGGCTACACTAGAAGAACAGTATT
TGGTATCTGCGCTCTGCTGAAGCCAGTTACCTTCGGAAAAAGAGTTGGTAGCTCTTGATCCGGCAAACAA
ACCACCGCTGGTAGCGGTGGTTTTTTTGTTTGCAAGCAGCAGATTACGCGCAGAAAAAAAGGATCTCAAG
AAGATCCTTTGATCTTTTCTACGGGGTCTGACGCTCAGTGGAACGAAAACTCACGTTAAGGGATTTTGGT
CATGAGATTATCAAAAAGGATCTTCACCTAGATCCTTTTGCGGCCGGCCGCAAATCAATCTAAAGTATAT
ATGAGTAAACTTGGTCTGACAGTTACCAATGCTTAATCAGTGAGGCACCTATCTCAGCGATCTGTCTATT
TCGTTCATCCATAGTTGCCTGACTCCCCGTCGTGTAGATAACTACGATACGGGAGGGCTTACCATCTGGC
CCCAGTGCTGCAATGATACCGCGAGACCCACGCTCACCGGCTCCAGATTTATCAGCAATAAACCAGCCAG
CCGGAAGGGCCGAGCGCAGAAGTGGTCCTGCAACTTTATCCGCCTCCATCCAGTCTATTAATTGTTGCCG
GGAAGCTAGAGTAAGTAGTTCGCCAGTTAATAGTTTGCGCAACGTTGTTGCCATTGCTACAGGCATCGTG
GTGTCACGCTCGTCGTTTGGTATGGCTTCATTCAGCTCCGGTTCCCAACGATCAAGGCGAGTTACATGAT
CCCCCATGTTGTGCAAAAAAGCGGTTAGCTCCTTCGGTCCTCCGATCGTTGTCAGAAGTAAGTTGGCCGC
AGTGTTATCACTCATGGTTATGGCAGCACTGCATAATTCTCTTACTGTCATGCCATCCGTAAGATGCTTT
TCTGTGACTGGTGAGTACTCAACCAAGTCATTCTGAGAATAGTGTATGCGGCGACCGAGTTGCTCTTGCC
CGGCGTCAACACGGGATAATACCGCGCCACATAGCAGAACTTTAAAAGTGCTCATCATTGGAAAACGTTC
TTCGGGGCGAAAACTCTCAAGGATCTTACCGCTGTTGAGATCCAGTTCGATGTAACCCACTCGTGCACCC
AACTGATCTTCAGCATCTTTTACTTTCACCAGCGTTTCTGGGTGAGCAAAAACAGGAAGGCAAAATGCCG
CAAAAAAGGGAATAAGGGCGACACGGAAATGTTGAATACTCATACTCTTCCTTTTTCAATATTATTGAAG
CATTTATCAGGGTTATTGTCTCATGAGCGGATACATATTTGAATGTATTTAGAAAAATAAACAAATAGGG
GTTCCGCGCACATTTCCCCGAAAAGTGCCACCTGACGTCTAAGAAACCATTATTATCATGACATTAACCT
ATAAAAATAGGCGTATCACGAGGCCCTTTCGTCTTCACTATAGGAGCTTGGCCCATTGCATACGTTGTAT
CCATATCATAATATGTACATTTATATTGGCTCATGTCCAACATTACCGCCATGTT
Features (pLannotate 1.2.2; 15 found; start..end, strand, type, name):
      1..380     +  enhancer       CMV enhancer: human cytomegalovirus immediate early enhancer
    381..676     +  LTR            3' LTR (ΔU3) (fragment): self-inactivating 3' long terminal repeat (LTR) from Moloney murine leukemia virus
    739..1096    +  misc_feature   MMLV Ψ: packaging signal of Moloney murine leukemia virus (MMLV)
   1161..1577    +  CDS            gag (truncated): truncated Moloney murine leukemia virus (MMLV) gag gene lacking the start codon
   1587..1961    +  misc_feature   pol region: Moloney murine leukemia virus (MMLV) pol region containing the splice acceptor site
   1997..3487    +  CDS            RETREG1: RETR1_HUMAN - Also known as FAM134B, JK1 From Homo sapiens (Human).
   3512..3577    +  CDS            3xFLAG: three tandem FLAG® epitope tags, followed by an enterokinase cleavage site
   3615..4190    +  misc_feature   IRES2: internal ribosome entry site (IRES) of the encephalomyocarditis virus (EMCV)
   4197..4988    +  CDS            neo: KKA2_KLEPN - Also known as kan, nptII. Experimental evidence at protein level: Swiss-Prot protein existence level 1. Resistance to kanamycin, neomycin, paromomycin, ribostamycin, butirosin and gentamicin B. From Klebsiella pneumoniae.
   5099..5220    +  LTR            3' LTR (ΔU3) (fragment): self-inactivating 3' long terminal repeat (LTR) from Moloney murine leukemia virus
   5221..5690    +  LTR            LTR: long terminal repeat from Moloney murine leukemia virus
   5756..5808    -  CDS            lacI (fragment): lac repressor; lacI; The lac repressor binds to the lac operator to inhibit transcription in E. coli. This inhibition can be relieved by adding lactose or isopropyl-β-D-thiogalactopyranoside (IPTG).
   5991..6579    -  rep_origin     ori: high-copy-number ColE1/pMB1/pBR322/pUC origin of replication
   6743..7603    -  CDS            AmpR: β-lactamase; bla; confers resistance to ampicillin, carbenicillin, and related antibiotics
   7604..7708    -  promoter       AmpR promoter: bla
