[The description below was written by a language model from this plasmid's Addgene catalogue record and pLannotate feature annotations shown in this document.]
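Description:
pMRX-INU-FLAG-FAM134B is a 7,895 bp Moloney murine leukemia virus-based retroviral expression plasmid, built on the pMRX-INU-FLAG backbone (itself derived from the pMX series), for delivering human FAM134B into mammalian cells. In bacteria it is maintained through a high-copy ColE1/pUC-type origin and an ampicillin resistance gene (β-lactamase with its own bla promoter). Transduced mammalian cells are selected with G418.

The viral transcription unit begins with a hybrid 5′ element in which the CMV immediate-early enhancer is joined to an MMLV LTR fragment. This matches the catalogue's listing of CMV as the promoter and drives production of the genomic RNA in packaging cells. Downstream lie the MMLV Ψ packaging signal, a truncated gag segment lacking its start codon (which extends the packaging region), and a pol fragment carrying the splice acceptor. The 1,491 bp FAM134B open reading frame (official gene symbol RETREG1), inserted between BamHI and EcoRI sites, follows and is fused at its C terminus to a backbone-encoded 3xFLAG epitope for detection or immunoprecipitation. An EMCV IRES then directs translation of the neomycin phosphotransferase gene from the same transcript, so drug resistance is linked to expression of the tagged protein. A 3′ MMLV LTR closes the provirus. A short lacI fragment annotated in the backbone is probably a nonfunctional remnant.

FAM134B is an endoplasmic reticulum-resident receptor for selective autophagy of the ER. The plasmid was deposited with a study of ER-phagy, consistent with its use for generating stable cell lines expressing FLAG-tagged FAM134B.
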