Addgene plasmid #128260: pMRX-INU-FLAG-FAM134B
Purpose: Expresses FAM134B in mammalian cells
Depositing lab: Noboru Mizushima. Depositing organization: The University of Tokyo. Publication: Intrinsically Disordered Protein TEX264 Mediates ER-phagy. Chino H, Hatta T, Natsume T, Mizushima N. Mol Cell. 2019 Apr 11. pii: S1097-2765(19)30257-6. doi: 10.1016/j.molcel.2019.03.033. PubMed 31006538.
Backbone
  Vector backbone: pMRX-INU-FLAG
  Backbone manufacturer: Dr.Shoji Yamaoka of Tokyo Medical and Dental University
  Backbone size w/o insert (bp): 6404
  Total vector size (bp): 7895
  Vector type: Mammalian Expression, Retroviral
  Selectable markers: Neomycin (select with G418)
Growth in bacteria
  Bacterial resistance: Ampicillin, 100 μg/mL
  Growth temperature: 37°C
  Growth strain: NEB Stable
  Copy number: High Copy
Gene/Insert
  Gene/Insert name: FAM134B
  Species: H. sapiens (human)
  Insert size (bp): 1491
  GenBank ID: NP_001030022
  Entrez Gene: RETREG1 (a.k.a. FAM134B, JK-1, JK1)
  Promoter: CMV
  Tag / fusion protein: FLAG (C terminal on backbone)
  Cloning method: Restriction Enzyme; 5′ cloning site BamHI (not destroyed); 3′ cloning site EcoRI (not destroyed)
  Sequencing primers: 5′ GGCATCGCAGCTTGGATACACGCC
Resource information
  A portion of this plasmid was derived from a plasmid made by: It has the pMX backbone
Terms and licenses: Academic/Nonprofit Terms; Industry Terms: Not Available to Industry
How to cite: pMRX-INU-FLAG-FAM134B was a gift from Noboru Mizushima (Addgene plasmid # 128260 ; http://n2t.net/addgene:128260 ; RRID:Addgene_128260)
